>Addgene plasmid #79988 | pmiRFP703-N1 | depositor full sequence | sequence record 150026 | pmiRFP703-N1 sequence 4960 bps
CCGGTCGCCACCATGGTAGCAGGTCATGCCTCTGGCAGCCCCGCATTCGGGACCGCCTCTCATTCGAATT
GCGAACATGAAGAGATCCACCTCGCCGGCTCGATCCAGCCGCATGGCGCGCTTCTGGTCGTCAGCGAACA
TGATCATCGCGTCATCCAGGCCAGCGCCAACGCCGCGGAATTTCTGAATCTCGGAAGCGTACTCGGCGTT
CCGCTCGCCGAGATCGACGGCGATCTGTTGATCAAGATCCTGCCGCATCTCGATCCCACCGCCGAAGGCA
TGCCGGTCGCGGTGCGCTGCCGGATCGGCAATCCCTCTACGGAGTACTGCGGTCTGATGCATCGGCCTCC
GGAAGGCGGGCTGATCATCGAACTCGAACGTGCCGGCCCGTCGATCGATCTGTCAGGCACGCTGGCGCCG
GCGCTGGAGCGGATCCGCACGGCGGGTTCACTGCGCGCGCTGTGCGATGACACCGTGCTGCTGTTTCAGC
AGTGCACCGGCTACGACCGGGTGATGGTGTATCGTTTCGATGAGCAAGGCCACGGCCTGGTATTCTCCGA
GTGCCATGTGCCTGGGCTCGAATCCTATTTCGGCAACCGCTATCCGTCGTCGCTGGTCCCGCAGATGGCG
CGGCAGCTGTACGTGCGGCAGCGCGTCCGCGTGCTGGTCGACGTCACCTATCAGCCGGTGCCGCTGGAGC
CGCGGCTGTCGCCGCTGACCGGGCGCGATCTCGACATGTCGGGCTGCTTCCTGCGCTCGATGTCGCCGAT
CCATCTGCAGTTCCTGAAGGACATGGGCGTGCGCGCCACCCTGGCGGTGTCGCTGGTGGTCGGCGGCAAG
CTGTGGGGCCTGGTTGTCTGTCACCATTATCTGCCGCGCTTCATCCGTTTCGAGCTGCGGGCGATCTGCA
AACGGCTCGCCGAAAGGATCGCGACGCGGATCACCGCGCTTGAGAGCTAAGCGGCCGCGACTCTAGATCA
TAATCAGCCATACCACATTTGTAGAGGTTTTACTTGCTTTAAAAAACCTCCCACACCTCCCCCTGAACCT
GAAACATAAAATGAATGCAATTGTTGTTGTTAACTTGTTTATTGCAGCTTATAATGGTTACAAATAAAGC
AATAGCATCACAAATTTCACAAATAAAGCATTTTTTTCACTGCATTCTAGTTGTGGTTTGTCCAAACTCA
TCAATGTATCTTAAGGCGTAAATTGTAAGCGTTAATATTTTGTTAAAATTCGCGTTAAATTTTTGTTAAA
TCAGCTCATTTTTTAACCAATAGGCCGAAATCGGCAAAATCCCTTATAAATCAAAAGAATAGACCGAGAT
AGGGT
[37 nt withheld, positions 1336-1372]
AAAGAACGTGGACTCCAACGTCAAAGG
[49 nt withheld, positions 1400-1448]
T
[91 nt withheld, positions 1450-1540]
G
[124 nt withheld, positions 1542-1665]
CAGGTGGCACTTTTCGGGGAAATGTGCGCGGAACCCCTATTTGTTTATTTTTCTAAATACATTCAAATAT
GTATCCGCTCATGAGACAATAACCCTGATAAATGCTTCAATAATATTGAAAAAGGAAGAGTCCTGAGGCG
GAAAGAACCAGCTGTGGAATGTGTGTCAGTTAGGGTGTGGAAAGTCCCCAGGCTCCCCAGCAGGCAGAAG
TATGCAAAGCATGCATCTCAATTAGTCAGCAACCAGGTGTGGAAAGTCCCCAGGCTCCCCAGCAGGCAGA
AGTATGCAAAGCATGCATCTCAATTAGTCAGCAACCATAGTCCCGCCCCTAACTCCGCCCATCCCGCCCC
TAACTCCGCCCAGTTCCGCCCATTCTCCGCCCCATGGCTGACTAATTTTTTTTATTTATGCAGAGGCCGA
GGCCGCCTCGGCCTCTGAGCTATTCCAGAAGTAGTGAGGAGGCTTTTTTGGAGGCCTAGGCTTTTGCAAA
GATCGATCAAGAGACAGGATGAGGATCGTTTCGCATGATTGAACAAGATGGATTGCACGCAGGTTCTCCG
GCCGCTTGGGTGGAGAGGCTATTCGGCTATGACTGGGCACAACAGACAATCGGCTGCTCTGATGCCGCCG
TGTTCCGGCTGTCAGCGCAGGGGCGCCCGGTTCTTTTTGTCAAGACCGACCTGTCCGGTGCCCTGAATGA
ACTGCAAGACGAGGCAGCGCGGCTATCGTGGCTGGCCACGACGGGCGTTCCTTGCGCAGCTGTGCTCGAC
GTTGTCACTGAAGCGGGAAGGGACTGGCTGCTATTGGGCGAAGTGCCGGGGCAGGATCTCCTGTCATCTC
ACCTTGCTCCTGCCGAGAAAGTATCCATCATGGCTGATGCAATGCGGCGGCTGCATACGCTTGATCCGGC
TACCTGCCCATTCGACCACCAAGCGAAACATCGCATCGAGCGAGCACGTACTCGGATGGAAGCCGGTCTT
GTCGATCAGGATGATCTGGACGAAGAGCATCAGGGGCTCGCGCCAGCCGAACTGTTCGCCAGGCTCAAGG
CGAGCATGCCCGACGGCGAGGATCTCGTCGTGACCCATGGCGATGCCTGCTTGCCGAATATCATGGTGGA
AAATGGCCGCTTTTCTGGATTCATCGACTGTGGCCGGCTGGGTGTGGCGGACCGCTATCAGGACATAGCG
TTGGCTACCCGTGATATTGCTGAAGAGCTTGGCGGCGAATGGGCTGACCGCTTCCTCGTGCTTTACGGTA
TCGCCGCTCCCGATTCGCAGCGCATCGCCTTCTATCGCCTTCTTGACGAGTTCTTCTGAGCGGGACTCTG
GGGTTCGAAATGACCGACCAAGCGACGCCCAACCTGCCATCACGAGATTTCGATTCCACCGCCGCCTTCT
ATGAAAGGTTGGGCTTCGGAATCGTTTTCCGGGACGCCGGCTGGATGATCCTCCAGCGCGGGGATCTCAT
GCTGGAGTTCTTCGCCCACCCTAGGGGGAGGCTAACTGAAACACGGAAGGAGACAATACCGGAAGGAACC
CGCGCTATGACGGCAATAAAAAGACAGAATAAAACGCACGGTGTTGGGTCGTTTGTTCATAAACGCGGGG
TTCGGTCCCAGGGCTGGCACTCTGTCGATACCCCACCGAGACCCCATTGGGGCCAATACGCCCGCGTTTC
TTCCTTTTCCCCACCCCACCCCCCAAGTTCGGGTGAAGGCCCAGGGCTCGCAGCCAACGTCGGGGCGGCA
GGCCCTGCCATAGCCTCAGGTTACTCATATATACTTTAGATTGATTTAAAACTTCATTTTTAATTTAAAA
GGATCTAGGTGAAGATCCTTTTTGATAATCTCATGACCAAAATCCCTTAACGTGAGTTTTCGTTCCACTG
AGCGTCAGACCCCGTAGAAAAGATCAAAGGATCTTCTTGAGATCCTTTTTTTCTGCGCGTAATCTGCTGC
TTGCAAACAAAAAAACCACCGCTACCAGCGGTGGTTTGTTTGCCGGATCAAGAGCTACCAACTCTTTTTC
CGAAGGTAACTGGCTTCAGCAGAGCGCAGATACCAAATACTGTCCTTCTAGTGTAGCCGTAGTTAGGCCA
CCACTTCAAGAACTCTGTAGCACCGCCTACATACCTCGCTCTGCTAATCCTGTTACCAGTGGCTGCTGCC
AGTGGCGATAAGTCGTGTCTTACCGGGTTGGACTCAAGACGATAGTTACCGGATAAGGCGCAGCGGTCGG
GCTGAACGGGGGGTTCGTGCACACAGCCCAGCTTGGAGCGAACGACCTACACCGAACTGAGATACCTACA
GCGTGAGCTATGAGAAAGCGCCACGCTTCCCGAAGGGAGAAAGGCGGACAGGTATCCGGTAAGCGGCAGG
GTCGGAACAGGAGAGCGCACGAGGGAGCTTCCAGGGGGAAACGCCTGGTATCTTTATAGTCCTGTCGGGT
TTCGCCACCTCTGACTTGAGCGTCGATTTTTGTGATGCTCGTCAGGGGGGCGGAGCCTATGGAAAAACGC
CAGCAACGCGGCCTTTTTACGGTTCCTGGCCTTTTGCTGGCCTTTTGCTCACATGTTCTTTCCTGCGTTA
TCCCCTGATTCTGTGGATAACCGTATTACCGCCATGCATTAGTTATTAATAGTAATCAATTACGGGGTCA
TTAGTTCATAGCCCATATATGGAGTTCCGCGTTACATAACTTACGGTAAATGGCCCGCCTGGCTGACCGC
CCAACGACCCCCGCCCATTGACGTCAATAATGACGTATGTTCCCATAGTAACGCCAATAGGGACTTTCCA
TTGACGTCAATGGGTGGAGTATTTACGGTAAACTGCCCACTTGGCAGTACATCAAGTGTATCATATGCCA
AGTACGCCCCCTATTGACGTCAATGACGGTAAATGGCCCGCCTGGCATTATGCCCAGTACATGACCTTAT
GGGACTTTCCTACTTGGCAGTACATCTACGTATTAGTCATCGCTATTACCATGGTGATGCGGTTTTGGCA
GTACATCAATGGGCGTGGATAGCGGTTTGACTCACGGGGATTTCCAAGTCTCCACCCCATTGACGTCAAT
GGGAGTTTGTTTTGGCACCAAAATCAACGGGACTTTCCAAAATGTCGTAACAACTCCGCCCCATTGACGC
AAATGGGCGGTAGGCGTGTACGGTGGGAGGTCTATATAAGCAGAGCTGGTTTAGTGAACCGTCAGATCCG
CTAGCGCTACCGGACTCAGATCTCGAGCTCAAGCTTCGAATTCTGCAGTCGACGGTACCGCGGGCCCGGG
ATCCA
Features (pLannotate 1.2.2; 14 found; start..end, strand, type, name):
     13..960     +  CDS            ORF frame 1: bright monomeric near-infrared fluorescent protein engineered from a bacterial phytochrome, with an emission maximum of 703 nm (Shcherbakova et al., 2016)
    976..1059    +  CDS            large T antigen (fragment): large T antigen from SV40 (simian virus 40)
   1082..1203    +  polyA_signal   SV40 poly(A) signal: SV40 polyadenylation signal
   1237..1665    -  rep_origin     f1 ori (sequence partly withheld): f1 bacteriophage origin of replication; arrow indicates direction of (+) strand synthesis
   1692..1796    +  promoter       AmpR promoter: bla
   1798..2155    +  promoter       SV40 promoter: SV40 enhancer and early promoter
   2190..2984    +  CDS            NeoR/KanR: aminoglycoside phosphotransferase from Tn5; aph(3')-II (or nptII); confers resistance to neomycin, kanamycin, and G418 (Geneticin®)
   3005..3157    +  CDS            ble (fragment): BLE_KLEPN - Experimental evidence at protein level: Swiss-Prot protein existence level 1. Binding protein with a strong affinity to the bleomycin family of antibiotics. Binds to CL990; an antimitotic-antibiotic compound. From Klebsiella pneumoniae.
   3216..3263    +  polyA_signal   HSV TK poly(A) signal: herpes simplex virus thymidine kinase polyadenylation signal (Cole and Stacy, 1985)
   3354..3370    -  polyA_signal   bGH poly(A) signal (fragment): bovine growth hormone polyadenylation signal
   3592..4180    +  rep_origin     ori: high-copy-number ColE1/pMB1/pBR322/pUC origin of replication
   4355..4658    +  enhancer       CMV enhancer: human cytomegalovirus immediate early enhancer
   4659..4862    +  promoter       CMV promoter: human cytomegalovirus (CMV) immediate early promoter
   4885..5       +  misc_feature   MCS (across the origin): multiple cloning site
