>Addgene plasmid #79988 | pmiRFP703-N1 | addgene full sequence | sequence record 231170 | Addgene NGS Result
TTTCCTGCGTTATCCCCTGATTCTGTGGATAACCGTATTACCGCCATGCATTAGTTATTAATAGTAATCA
ATTACGGGGTCATTAGTTCATAGCCCATATATGGAGTTCCGCGTTACATAACTTACGGTAAATGGCCCGC
CTGGCTGACCGCCCAACGACCCCCGCCCATTGACGTCAATAATGACGTATGTTCCCATAGTAACGCCAAT
AGGGACTTTCCATTGACGTCAATGGGTGGAGTATTTACGGTAAACTGCCCACTTGGCAGTACATCAAGTG
TATCATATGCCAAGTACGCCCCCTATTGACGTCAATGACGGTAAATGGCCCGCCTGGCATTATGCCCAGT
ACATGACCTTATGGGACTTTCCTACTTGGCAGTACATCTACGTATTAGTCATCGCTATTACCATGGTGAT
GCGGTTTTGGCAGTACATCAATGGGCGTGGATAGCGGTTTGACTCACGGGGATTTCCAAGTCTCCACCCC
ATTGACGTCAATGGGAGTTTGTTTTGGCACCAAAATCAACGGGACTTTCCAAAATGTCGTAACAACTCCG
CCCCATTGACGCAAATGGGCGGTAGGCGTGTACGGTGGGAGGTCTATATAAGCAGAGCTGGTTTAGTGAA
CCGTCAGATCCGCTAGCGCTACCGGACTCAGATCTCGAGCTCAAGCTTCGAATTCTGCAGTCGACGGTAC
CGCGGGCCCGGGATCCACCGGTCGCCACCATGGTAGCAGGTCATGCCTCTGGCAGCCCCGCATTCGGGAC
CGCCTCTCATTCGAATTGCGAACATGAAGAGATCCACCTCGCCGGCTCGATCCAGCCGCATGGCGCGCTT
CTGGTCGTCAGCGAACATGATCATCGCGTCATCCAGGCCAGCGCCAACGCCGCGGAATTTCTGAATCTCG
GAAGCGTACTCGGCGTTCCGCTCGCCGAGATCGACGGCGATCTGTTGATCAAGATCCTGCCGCATCTCGA
TCCCACCGCCGAAGGCATGCCGGTCGCGGTGCGCTGCCGGATCGGCAATCCCTCTACGGAGTACTGCGGT
CTGATGCATCGGCCTCCGGAAGGCGGGCTGATCATCGAACTCGAACGTGCCGGCCCGTCGATCGATCTGT
CAGGCACGCTGGCGCCGGCGCTGGAGCGGATCCGCACGGCGGGTTCACTGCGCGCGCTGTGCGATGACAC
CGTGCTGCTGTTTCAGCAGTGCACCGGCTACGACCGGGTGATGGTGTATCGTTTCGATGAGCAAGGCCAC
GGCCTGGTATTCTCCGAGTGCCATGTGCCTGGGCTCGAATCCTATTTCGGCAACCGCTATCCGTCGTCGC
TGGTCCCGCAGATGGCGCGGCAGCTGTACGTGCGGCAGCGCGTCCGCGTGCTGGTCGACGTCACCTATCA
GCCGGTGCCGCTGGAGCCGCGGCTGTCGCCGCTGACCGGGCGCGATCTCGACATGTCGGGCTGCTTCCTG
CGCTCGATGTCGCCGATCCATCTGCAGTTCCTGAAGGACATGGGCGTGCGCGCCACCCTGGCGGTGTCGC
TGGTGGTCGGCGGCAAGCTGTGGGGCCTGGTTGTCTGTCACCATTATCTGCCGCGCTTCATCCGTTTCGA
GCTGCGGGCGATCTGCAAACGGCTCGCCGAAAGGATCGCGACGCGGATCACCGCGCTTGAGAGCTAAGCG
GCCGCGACTCTAGATCATAATCAGCCATACCACATTTGTAGAGGTTTTACTTGCTTTAAAAAACCTCCCA
CACCTCCCCCTGAACCTGAAACATAAAATGAATGCAATTGTTGTTGTTAACTTGTTTATTGCAGCTTATA
ATGGTTACAAATAAAGCAATAGCATCACAAATTTCACAAATAAAGCATTTTTTTCACTGCATTCTAGTTG
TGGTTTGTCCAAACTCATCAATGTATCTTAAGGCGTAAATTGTAAGCGTTAATATTTTGTTAAAATTCGC
GTTAAATTTTTGTTAAATCAGCTCATTTTTTAACCAATAGGCCGAAATCGGCAAAATCCCTTATAAATCA
AAAGAATAGACCGAGATAGGGT
[37 nt withheld, positions 2053-2089]
AAAGAACGTGGACTCCAACGTCAAAGG
[49 nt withheld, positions 2117-2165]
T
[91 nt withheld, positions 2167-2257]
G
[124 nt withheld, positions 2259-2382]
CAGGTGGCACTTTTCGGGGAAATGTGCGCGGAACCCCTATTTGTTTATTTTTCTAAATACATTCAAATAT
GTATCCGCTCATGAGACAATAACCCTGATAAATGCTTCAATAATATTGAAAAAGGAAGAGTCCTGAGGCG
GAAAGAACCAGCTGTGGAATGTGTGTCAGTTAGGGTGTGGAAAGTCCCCAGGCTCCCCAGCAGGCAGAAG
TATGCAAAGCATGCATCTCAATTAGTCAGCAACCAGGTGTGGAAAGTCCCCAGGCTCCCCAGCAGGCAGA
AGTATGCAAAGCATGCATCTCAATTAGTCAGCAACCATAGTCCCGCCCCTAACTCCGCCCATCCCGCCCC
TAACTCCGCCCAGTTCCGCCCATTCTCCGCCCCATGGCTGACTAATTTTTTTTATTTATGCAGAGGCCGA
GGCCGCCTCGGCCTCTGAGCTATTCCAGAAGTAGTGAGGAGGCTTTTTTGGAGGCCTAGGCTTTTGCAAA
GATCGATCAAGAGACAGGATGAGGATCGTTTCGCATGATTGAACAAGATGGATTGCACGCAGGTTCTCCG
GCCGCTTGGGTGGAGAGGCTATTCGGCTATGACTGGGCACAACAGACAATCGGCTGCTCTGATGCCGCCG
TGTTCCGGCTGTCAGCGCAGGGGCGCCCGGTTCTTTTTGTCAAGACCGACCTGTCCGGTGCCCTGAATGA
ACTGCAAGACGAGGCAGCGCGGCTATCGTGGCTGGCCACGACGGGCGTTCCTTGCGCAGCTGTGCTCGAC
GTTGTCACTGAAGCGGGAAGGGACTGGCTGCTATTGGGCGAAGTGCCGGGGCAGGATCTCCTGTCATCTC
ACCTTGCTCCTGCCGAGAAAGTATCCATCATGGCTGATGCAATGCGGCGGCTGCATACGCTTGATCCGGC
TACCTGCCCATTCGACCACCAAGCGAAACATCGCATCGAGCGAGCACGTACTCGGATGGAAGCCGGTCTT
GTCGATCAGGATGATCTGGACGAAGAGCATCAGGGGCTCGCGCCAGCCGAACTGTTCGCCAGGCTCAAGG
CGAGCATGCCCGACGGCGAGGATCTCGTCGTGACCCATGGCGATGCCTGCTTGCCGAATATCATGGTGGA
AAATGGCCGCTTTTCTGGATTCATCGACTGTGGCCGGCTGGGTGTGGCGGACCGCTATCAGGACATAGCG
TTGGCTACCCGTGATATTGCTGAAGAGCTTGGCGGCGAATGGGCTGACCGCTTCCTCGTGCTTTACGGTA
TCGCCGCTCCCGATTCGCAGCGCATCGCCTTCTATCGCCTTCTTGACGAGTTCTTCTGAGCGGGACTCTG
GGGTTCGAAATGACCGACCAAGCGACGCCCAACCTGCCATCACGAGATTTCGATTCCACCGCCGCCTTCT
ATGAAAGGTTGGGCTTCGGAATCGTTTTCCGGGACGCCGGCTGGATGATCCTCCAGCGCGGGGATCTCAT
GCTGGAGTTCTTCGCCCACCCTAGGGGGAGGCTAACTGAAACACGGAAGGAGACAATACCGGAAGGAACC
CGCGCTATGACGGCAATAAAAAGACAGAATAAAACGCACGGTGTTGGGTCGTTTGTTCATAAACGCGGGG
TTCGGTCCCAGGGCTGGCACTCTGTCGATACCCCACCGAGACCCCATTGGGGCCAATACGCCCGCGTTTC
TTCCTTTTCCCCACCCCACCCCCCAAGTTCGGGTGAAGGCCCAGGGCTCGCAGCCAACGTCGGGGCGGCA
GGCCCTGCCATAGCCTCAGGTTACTCATATATACTTTAGATTGATTTAAAACTTCATTTTTAATTTAAAA
GGATCTAGGTGAAGATCCTTTTTGATAATCTCATGACCAAAATCCCTTAACGTGAGTTTTCGTTCCACTG
AGCGTCAGACCCCGTAGAAAAGATCAAAGGATCTTCTTGAGATCCTTTTTTTCTGCGCGTAATCTGCTGC
TTGCAAACAAAAAAACCACCGCTACCAGCGGTGGTTTGTTTGCCGGATCAAGAGCTACCAACTCTTTTTC
CGAAGGTAACTGGCTTCAGCAGAGCGCAGATACCAAATACTGTTCTTCTAGTGTAGCCGTAGTTAGGCCA
CCACTTCAAGAACTCTGTAGCACCGCCTACATACCTCGCTCTGCTAATCCTGTTACCAGTGGCTGCTGCC
AGTGGCGATAAGTCGTGTCTTACCGGGTTGGACTCAAGACGATAGTTACCGGATAAGGCGCAGCGGTCGG
GCTGAACGGGGGGTTCGTGCACACAGCCCAGCTTGGAGCGAACGACCTACACCGAACTGAGATACCTACA
GCGTGAGCTATGAGAAAGCGCCACGCTTCCCGAAGGGAGAAAGGCGGACAGGTATCCGGTAAGCGGCAGG
GTCGGAACAGGAGAGCGCACGAGGGAGCTTCCAGGGGGAAACGCCTGGTATCTTTATAGTCCTGTCGGGT
TTCGCCACCTCTGACTTGAGCGTCGATTTTTGTGATGCTCGTCAGGGGGGCGGAGCCTATGGAAAAACGC
CAGCAACGCGGCCTTTTTACGGTTCCTGGCCTTTTGCTGGCCTTTTGCTCACATGTTC
Features (pLannotate 1.2.2; 15 found; start..end, strand, type, name):
      1..44      +  rep_origin     RSF ori (fragment): Plasmids containing the RSF 1030 origin of replication can be propagated in E. coli cells that contain additional plasmids with compatible origins.
    112..415     +  enhancer       CMV enhancer: human cytomegalovirus immediate early enhancer
    416..619     +  promoter       CMV promoter: human cytomegalovirus (CMV) immediate early promoter
    642..722     +  misc_feature   MCS: multiple cloning site
    730..1677    +  CDS            ORF frame 1: bright monomeric near-infrared fluorescent protein engineered from a bacterial phytochrome, with an emission maximum of 703 nm (Shcherbakova et al., 2016)
   1693..1776    +  CDS            large T antigen (fragment): large T antigen from SV40 (simian virus 40)
   1799..1920    +  polyA_signal   SV40 poly(A) signal: SV40 polyadenylation signal
   1954..2382    -  rep_origin     f1 ori (sequence partly withheld): f1 bacteriophage origin of replication; arrow indicates direction of (+) strand synthesis
   2409..2513    +  promoter       AmpR promoter: bla
   2515..2872    +  promoter       SV40 promoter: SV40 enhancer and early promoter
   2907..3701    +  CDS            NeoR/KanR: aminoglycoside phosphotransferase from Tn5; aph(3')-II (or nptII); confers resistance to neomycin, kanamycin, and G418 (Geneticin®)
   3722..3874    +  CDS            ble (fragment): BLE_KLEPN - Experimental evidence at protein level: Swiss-Prot protein existence level 1. Binding protein with a strong affinity to the bleomycin family of antibiotics. Binds to CL990; an antimitotic-antibiotic compound. From Klebsiella pneumoniae.
   3933..3980    +  polyA_signal   HSV TK poly(A) signal: herpes simplex virus thymidine kinase polyadenylation signal (Cole and Stacy, 1985)
   4071..4087    -  polyA_signal   bGH poly(A) signal (fragment): bovine growth hormone polyadenylation signal
   4309..4897    +  rep_origin     ori: high-copy-number ColE1/pMB1/pBR322/pUC origin of replication
