[The description below was written by a language model from this plasmid's Addgene catalogue record, the feature table of its GenBank file and pLannotate feature annotations shown in this document.]
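Description:
pmiRFP703-N1 is a 4,960 bp mammalian expression plasmid built on the Clontech N1-type backbone (pN1), carrying the synthetic 948 bp coding sequence for miRFP703, a bright monomeric near-infrared fluorescent protein engineered from a bacterial phytochrome with an emission maximum near 703 nm. The reporter sits between retained AgeI and NotI sites, immediately downstream of a multiple cloning site, and is transcribed from the human cytomegalovirus immediate early enhancer and promoter, with an SV40 polyadenylation signal terminating the message. A partial sequence record also annotates a Kozak consensus just after the MCS, consistent with efficient translation initiation of the fluorescent protein on its own. Because the MCS lies upstream of the reporter, the N1 layout allows a gene of interest to be cloned in frame so that miRFP703 is fused to its C-terminus.

The plasmid is propagated in E. coli through a high-copy ColE1/pUC-type origin, and an f1 origin is also present. A single Tn5 NeoR/KanR gene serves both hosts: a bacterial bla-type promoter drives it for kanamycin selection in E. coli, while the adjacent SV40 enhancer/early promoter drives it in mammalian cells for G418 selection of stable lines, with an HSV TK polyadenylation signal downstream. The short RSF ori, large T antigen, ble and bGH poly(A) fragments in the automated annotation appear to be partial matches to backbone sequence rather than functional elements. The depositor and sequencing-derived full-length records show the same features in the same order, differing only in start coordinate. The construct is used to express miRFP703 as a near-infrared marker or as a fusion tag for imaging in mammalian cells.
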