Addgene plasmid #79988: pmiRFP703-N1
Purpose: Monomeric near-infrared fluorescent protein miRFP703 in mammalian plasmid
Depositing lab: Vladislav Verkhusha. Depositing organization: Albert Einstein College of Medicine. Publication: Bright monomeric near-infrared fluorescent proteins as tags and biosensors for multiscale imaging. Shcherbakova DM, Baloban M, Emelyanov AV, Brenowitz M, Guo P, Verkhusha VV. Nat Commun. 2016 Aug 19;7:12405. doi: 10.1038/ncomms12405. PubMed 27539380.
Backbone
  Vector backbone: pN1
  Backbone manufacturer: Clontech
  Backbone size w/o insert (bp): 4012
  Total vector size (bp): 4960
  Vector type: Mammalian Expression
  Selectable markers: Neomycin (select with G418)
Growth in bacteria
  Bacterial resistance: Kanamycin, 50 μg/mL
  Growth temperature: 37°C
  Growth strain: DH5alpha
  Copy number: High Copy
Gene/Insert
  Gene/Insert name: miRFP703
  Species: Synthetic
  Insert size (bp): 948
  Promoter: CMV
  Cloning method: Restriction Enzyme; 5′ cloning site AgeI (not destroyed); 3′ cloning site NotI (not destroyed)
  Sequencing primers: 5′ CMV-F; 3′ SV40pA-R
Terms and licenses: Academic/Nonprofit Terms; Industry Terms: Not Available to Industry
How to cite: pmiRFP703-N1 was a gift from Vladislav Verkhusha (Addgene plasmid # 79988 ; http://n2t.net/addgene:79988 ; RRID:Addgene_79988)
