LOCUS       Exported 821 bp ds-DNA linear SYN 19-MAY-2021
DEFINITION  Monomeric near-infrared fluorescent protein miRFP703 in mammalian
            plasmid.
ACCESSION   .
VERSION     .
KEYWORDS    pmiRFP703-N1
SOURCE      synthetic DNA construct
  ORGANISM  synthetic DNA construct
REFERENCE   1 (bases 1 to 821)
  AUTHORS   Shcherbakova DM, Baloban M, Emelyanov AV, Brenowitz M, Guo P,
            Verkhusha VV
  TITLE     Bright monomeric near-infrared fluorescent proteins as tags and
            biosensors for multiscale imaging.
  JOURNAL   Nat Commun. 2016 Aug 19;7:12405. doi: 10.1038/ncomms12405.
  PUBMED    27539380
REFERENCE   2 (bases 1 to 821)
  AUTHORS   .
  TITLE     Direct Submission
  JOURNAL   Exported May 19, 2021 from SnapGene Server 1.1.58
            http://www.snapgene.com
FEATURES             Location/Qualifiers
     source          1..821
                     /organism="synthetic DNA construct"
                     /mol_type="other DNA"
     misc_feature    24..104
                     /label=MCS
                     /note="multiple cloning site"
     regulatory      106..115
                     /regulatory_class="other"
                     /note="vertebrate consensus sequence for strong initiation
                     of translation (Kozak, 1987)"
ORIGIN
        1 tggtttagtg aaccgtcaga tccgctagcg ctaccggact cagatctcga gctcaagctt
       61 cgaattctgc agtcgacggt accgcgggcc cgggatccac cggtcgccac catggtagca
      121 ggtcatgcct ctggcagccc cgcattcggg accgcctctc attcgaattg cgaacatgaa
      181 gagatccacc tcgccggctc gatccagccg catggcgcgc ttctggtcgt cagcgaacat
      241 gatcatcgcg tcatccaggc cagcgccaac gccgcggaat ttctgaatct cggaagcgta
      301 ctcggcgttc cgctcgccga gatcgacggc gatctgttga tcaagatcct gccgcatctc
      361 gatcccaccg ccgaaggcat gccggtcgcg gtgcgctgcc ggatcggcaa tccctctacg
      421 gagtactgcg gtctgatgca tcggcctccg gaaggcgggc tgatcatcga actcgaacgt
      481 gccggcccgt cgatcgatct gtcaggcacg ctggcgccgg cgctggagcg gatccgcacg
      541 gcgggttcac tgcgcgcgct gtgcgatgac accgtgctgc tgtttcagca gtgcaccggc
      601 tacgaccggg tgatggtgta tcgtttcgat gagcaaggcc acggcctggt attctccgag
      661 tgccatgtgc ctgggctcga atcctatttc ggcaaccgct atccgtcgtc gctggtcccg
      721 cagatggcgc ggcagctgta cgtgcggcag cgcgtccgcg tgctggtcga cgtcacctat
      781 cagccggtgc cgctggagcc gcggctgtcg ccgctgaccg g
//
