LOCUS       Exported 832 bp ds-DNA linear SYN 19-MAY-2021
DEFINITION  Monomeric near-infrared fluorescent protein miRFP703 in mammalian
            plasmid.
ACCESSION   .
VERSION     .
KEYWORDS    pmiRFP703-N1
SOURCE      synthetic DNA construct
  ORGANISM  synthetic DNA construct
REFERENCE   1 (bases 1 to 832)
  AUTHORS   Shcherbakova DM, Baloban M, Emelyanov AV, Brenowitz M, Guo P,
            Verkhusha VV
  TITLE     Bright monomeric near-infrared fluorescent proteins as tags and
            biosensors for multiscale imaging.
  JOURNAL   Nat Commun. 2016 Aug 19;7:12405. doi: 10.1038/ncomms12405.
  PUBMED    27539380
REFERENCE   2 (bases 1 to 832)
  AUTHORS   .
  TITLE     Direct Submission
  JOURNAL   Exported May 19, 2021 from SnapGene Server 1.1.58
            http://www.snapgene.com
FEATURES             Location/Qualifiers
     source          1..832
                     /organism="synthetic DNA construct"
                     /mol_type="other DNA"
ORIGIN
        1 agttaacaac aacaattgca ttcattttat gtttcaggtt cagggggagg tgtgggaggt
       61 tttttaaagc aagtaaaacc tctacaaatg tggtatggct gattatgatc tagagtcgcg
      121 gccgcttagc tctcaagcgc ggtgatccgc gtcgcgatcc tttcggcgag ccgtttgcag
      181 atcgcccgca gctcgaaacg gatgaagcgc ggcagataat ggtgacagac aaccaggccc
      241 cacagcttgc cgccgaccac cagcgacacc gccagggtgg cgcgcacgcc catgtccttc
      301 aggaactgca gatggatcgg cgacatcgag cgcaggaagc agcccgacat gtcgagatcg
      361 cgcccggtca gcggcgacag ccgcggctcc agcggcaccg gctgataggt gacgtcgacc
      421 agcacgcgga cgcgctgccg cacgtacagc tgccgcgcca tctgcgggac cagcgacgac
      481 ggatagcggt tgccgaaata ggattcgagc ccaggcacat ggcactcgga gaataccagg
      541 ccgtggcctt gctcatcgaa acgatacacc atcacccggt cgtagccggt gcactgctga
      601 aacagcagca cggtgtcatc gcacagcgcg cgcagtgaac ccgccgtgcg gatccgctcc
      661 agcgccggcg ccagcgtgcc tgacagatcg atcgacgggc cggcacgttc gagttcgatg
      721 atcagcccgc cttccggagg ccgatgcatc agaccgcagt actccgtaga gggattgccg
      781 atccggcagc gcaccgcgac cggcatgcct tcggcggtgg gatcgagatg cg
//
